Addgene plasmid #247494: psiCHECK-2 SV40 Cyclone-RLuc
Purpose: Acyclovir-regulated Renilla luciferase
Depositing lab: Samie Jaffrey. Depositing organization: Cornell University. Publication: A portable poison exon for small-molecule control of mammalian gene expression. Hou Q, Oleynikov M, Mei X, Dong L, Hagen T, Jaffrey SR. Nat Methods. 2025 Nov 3. doi: 10.1038/s41592-025-02860-7. PubMed 41184552.
Backbone
  Vector backbone: psiCHECK-2
  Backbone manufacturer: Promega
  Backbone size w/o insert (bp): 5337
  Total vector size (bp): 7049
  Modifications to backbone: None
  Vector type: Mammalian Expression, Luciferase, Synthetic Biology
Growth in bacteria
  Bacterial resistance: Ampicillin, 100 μg/mL
  Growth temperature: 37°C
  Growth strain: DH5alpha
  Copy number: Unknown
Gene/Insert
  Gene/Insert name: Renilla luciferase gene with Cyclone insertion (alt name: Cyclone-RLuc)
  Species: Synthetic
  Insert size (bp): 1712
  Mutation: Cyclone was inserted after Q288 of Renilla luciferase to gain acyclovir control.
  Promoter: SV40
  Cloning method: Gibson Cloning
  Sequencing primers: 5′ AACTTAAGCTGCAGAAGTTGG
Terms and licenses: Academic/Nonprofit Terms; Industry Terms: Not Available to Industry
Depositor comments: Please note: This plasmid contains a 64bp insertion in the backbone likely due to an error during the Gibson assembly ligation step. This insertion does not impact plasmid function.
How to cite: psiCHECK-2 SV40 Cyclone-RLuc was a gift from Samie Jaffrey (Addgene plasmid # 247494 ; http://n2t.net/addgene:247494 ; RRID:Addgene_247494)
