[The description below was written by a language model from this plasmid's Addgene catalogue record and pLannotate feature annotations shown in this document.]
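Description:
psiCHECK-2 SV40 Cyclone-RLuc is a mammalian dual-luciferase reporter plasmid built on the Promega psiCHECK-2 backbone, designed to place Renilla luciferase expression under small-molecule (acyclovir) control. It is propagated in E. coli through a high-copy ColE1/pUC-type origin and selected with ampicillin via the β-lactamase gene and its native promoter.

The regulated cassette is driven by the SV40 enhancer/early promoter, followed by the backbone's chimeric β-globin/immunoglobulin intron and a T7 promoter upstream of the coding sequence. The human codon-optimized Renilla luciferase gene is split into two annotated fragments: a long 5′ portion and a short 3′ portion, separated by the Cyclone element, which was inserted after Q288. The associated publication describes Cyclone as a portable poison exon. The annotation detects a chimeric-intron-like segment at the start of the insertion, consistent with an intron-embedded cassette whose alternative splicing determines whether an intact luciferase reading frame is produced. The remainder of the element is not annotated, and the record does not detail the mechanism or the direction of the acyclovir response. A synthetic poly(A) signal terminates this unit. A partial duplicate of that signal appears just upstream and may correspond to the 64 bp backbone insertion the depositor attributes to a Gibson assembly artifact, said not to affect function. This insertion also accounts for the sequenced length slightly exceeding the listed total size.

A second, unregulated cassette expresses firefly luciferase (luc+) from the HSV thymidine kinase promoter with an SV40 poly(A) signal. It provides an internal normalization control, so that acyclovir-dependent changes in Renilla signal can be measured as a ratio in transfected mammalian cells.
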