Features (pLannotate 1.2.2; 15 found; start..end, strand, type, name):
     62..419     +  promoter       SV40 promoter: SV40 enhancer and early promoter
    489..621     +  intron         chimeric intron: chimera between introns from human β-globin and immunoglobulin heavy chain genes
    666..684     +  promoter       T7 promoter: promoter for bacteriophage T7 RNA polymerase
    694..1558    +  CDS            hRluc (fragment): Renilla luciferase human codon-optimized
   1558..1658    +  intron         chimeric intron (fragment): chimera between introns from human β-globin and immunoglobulin heavy chain genes
   2331..2405    +  CDS            hRluc (fragment): Renilla luciferase human codon-optimized
   2464..2489    +  polyA_signal   poly(A) signal (fragment): synthetic polyadenylation signal
   2527..2575    +  polyA_signal   poly(A) signal: synthetic polyadenylation signal
   2584..3335    +  promoter       HSV TK promoter: herpes simplex virus thymidine kinase promoter
   3371..5023    +  CDS            luciferase: firefly luciferase; luc+; enhanced luc+ version of the luciferase gene AAS38485.1 42718124.0
   5067..5188    -  polyA_signal   SV40 poly(A) signal: SV40 polyadenylation signal
   5211..5279    -  CDS            large T antigen (fragment): large T antigen from SV40 (simian virus 40)
   5321..5425    +  promoter       AmpR promoter: bla
   5426..6286    +  CDS            AmpR: β-lactamase; bla; confers resistance to ampicillin, carbenicillin, and related antibiotics
   6457..7045    +  rep_origin     ori: high-copy-number ColE1/pMB1/pBR322/pUC origin of replication
>Addgene plasmid #247494 | psiCHECK-2 SV40 Cyclone-RLuc | addgene full sequence | sequence record 493245 | Addgene NGS Result
AGATCTGCGCAGCACCATGGCCTGAAATAACCTCTGAAAGAGGAACTTGGTTAGGTACCTTCTGAGGCGG
AAAGAACCAGCTGTGGAATGTGTGTCAGTTAGGGTGTGGAAAGTCCCCAGGCTCCCCAGCAGGCAGAAGT
ATGCAAAGCATGCATCTCAATTAGTCAGCAACCAGGTGTGGAAAGTCCCCAGGCTCCCCAGCAGGCAGAA
GTATGCAAAGCATGCATCTCAATTAGTCAGCAACCATAGTCCCGCCCCTAACTCCGCCCATCCCGCCCCT
AACTCCGCCCAGTTCCGCCCATTCTCCGCCCCATGGCTGACTAATTTTTTTTATTTATGCAGAGGCCGAG
GCCGCCTCGGCCTCTGAGCTATTCCAGAAGTAGTGAGGAGGCTTTTTTGGAGGCCTAGGCTTTTGCAAAA
AGCTTGATTCTTCTGACACAACAGTCTCGAACTTAAGCTGCAGAAGTTGGTCGTGAGGCACTGGGCAGGT
AAGTATCAAGGTTACAAGACAGGTTTAAGGAGACCAATAGAAACTGGGCTTGTCGAGACAGAGAAGACTC
TTGCGTTTCTGATAGGCACCTATTGGTCTTACTGACATCCACTTTGCCTTTCTCTCCACAGGTGTCCACT
CCCAGTTCAATTACAGCTCTTAAGGCTAGAGTACTTAATACGACTCACTATAGGCTAGCCACCATGGCTT
CCAAGGTGTACGACCCCGAGCAACGCAAACGCATGATCACTGGGCCTCAGTGGTGGGCTCGCTGCAAGCA
AATGAACGTGCTGGACTCCTTCATCAACTACTATGATTCCGAGAAGCACGCCGAGAACGCCGTGATTTTT
CTGCATGGTAACGCTGCCTCCAGCTACCTGTGGAGGCACGTCGTGCCTCACATCGAGCCCGTGGCTAGAT
GCATCATCCCTGATCTGATCGGAATGGGTAAGTCCGGCAAGAGCGGGAATGGCTCATATCGCCTCCTGGA
TCACTACAAGTACCTCACCGCTTGGTTCGAGCTGCTGAACCTTCCAAAGAAAATCATCTTTGTGGGCCAC
GACTGGGGGGCTTGTCTGGCCTTTCACTACTCCTACGAGCACCAAGACAAGATCAAGGCCATCGTCCATG
CTGAGAGTGTCGTGGACGTGATCGAGTCCTGGGACGAGTGGCCTGACATCGAGGAGGATATCGCCCTGAT
CAAGAGCGAAGAGGGCGAGAAAATGGTGCTTGAGAATAACTTCTTCGTCGAGACCATGCTCCCAAGCAAG
ATCATGCGGAAACTGGAGCCTGAGGAGTTCGCTGCCTACCTGGAGCCATTCAAGGAGAAGGGCGAGGTTA
GACGGCCTACCCTCTCCTGGCCTCGCGAGATCCCTCTCGTTAAGGGAGGCAAGCCCGACGTCGTCCAGAT
TGTCCGCAACTACAACGCCTACCTTCGGGCCAGCGACGATCTGCCTAAGATGTTCATCGAGTCCGACCCT
GGGTTCTTTTCCAACGCTATTGTCGAGGGAGCTAAGAAGTTCCCTAACACCGAGTTCGTGAAGGTGAAGG
GCCTCCACTTCAGCCAGGTAAGTATCAAGGTTACAAGACAGGTTTAAGGAGACCAATAGAAACTGGGCTT
GTCGAGACAGAGAAGACTCTTGCGTTTCTGATAGGCACCTATTGGTCTGATCATATTTTGTTGAATAAAA
TAAGTAAAATGTCTTGTGAAACAAAATGCTTTTTAACATCCATATAAAGCTATCTATATATAGCTATCTA
TGTCTATATAGCTATTTTTTTTAACTTCCTTTATTTTCCTTACAGGGTTTCAGACAAAATCAAAAAGAAG
GAAGGTGCTCACAGCCAAGCAATTAAGGAGTAAGTGTAATAACCGAAGTAGTTTATGGGCTACCGAAATA
CACTTACGCCAGCATTATGAAAGTGAATCTTACTTTTGTAAAACTTTATGGTTTGTGGAAAACAAATGTT
TTTGAACATTTAAAAAGTTCAGATGTTAAAAAGTTGAAAGGTTAATGTAAAACAATCAATATTAAAGAAT
TTTGATGCCAAAACTATTAGATAAAAGGTTAATCTACATCCCTACTAGAATTCTCATACTTAACTGGTTG
GTTATGTGGAAGAAACATACTTTCACAATAAAGAGCTTTAGGATATGATGCCATTTTATATCACTAGTAG
GCAGACCAGCAGACTTTTTTTTATTGTGATATGGGATAACCTAGGCATACTGCACTGTACACTCTGACAT
ATGAAGTGCTCTAGTCAAGTTTAACTGGTGTCCACAGAGGACATGGTTTAACTGGAATTCGTCAAGCCTC
TGGTTCTAATTTCTCATTTGCAGGAGGACGCTCCAGATGAAATGGGTAAGTACATCAAGAGCTTCGTGGA
GCGCGTGCTGAAGAACGAGCAGTAATTCTAGGCGATCGCTCGAGCCCGGGAATTCGTTTAAACCTAGAGC
GTCCGCTGGCCGCAATAAAATATCTTTATTTTCATTACACAGCTCACTGAGCCATGCGCTATGTCCCGCT
GGCCGCAATAAAATATCTTTATTTTCATTACATCTGTGTGTTGGTTTTTTGTGTGAGGATCTAAATGAGT
CTTCGGACCTCGCGGGGGCCGCTTAAGCGGTGGTTAGGGTTTGTCTGACGCGGGGGGAGGGGGAAGGAAC
GAAACACTCTCATTCGGAGGCGGCTCGGGGTTTGGTCTTGGTGGCCACGGGCACGCAGAAGAGCGCCGCG
ATCCTCTTAAGCACCCCCCCGCCCTCCGTGGAGGCGGGGGTTTGGTCGGCGGGTGGTAACTGGCGGGCCG
CTGACTCGGGCGGGTCGCGCGCCCCAGAGTGTGACCTTTTCGGTCTGCTCGCAGACCCCCGGGCGGCGCC
GCCGCGGCGGCGACGGGCTCGCTGGGTCCTAGGCTCCATGGGGACCGTATACGTGGACAGGCTCTGGAGC
ATCCGCACGACTGCGGTGATATTACCGGAGACCTTCTGCGGGACGAGCCGGGTCACGCGGCTGACGCGGA
GCGTCCGTTGGGCGACAAACACCAGGACGGGGCACAGGTACACTATCTTGTCACCCGGAGGCGCGAGGGA
CTGCAGGAGCTTCAGGGAGTGGCGCAGCTGCTTCATCCCCGTGGCCCGTTGCTCGCGTTTGCTGGCGGTG
TCCCCGGAAGAAATATATTTGCATGTCTTTAGTTCTATGATGACACAAACCCCGCCCAGCGTCTTGTCAT
TGGCGAATTCGAACACGCAGATGCAGTCGGGGCGGCGCGGTCCCAGGTCCACTTCGCATATTAAGGTGAC
GCGTGTGGCCTCGAACACCGAGCGACCCTGCAGCGACCCGCTTAAAAGCTTGGCATTCCGGTACTGTTGG
TAAAGCCACCATGGCCGATGCTAAGAACATTAAGAAGGGCCCTGCTCCCTTCTACCCTCTGGAGGATGGC
ACCGCTGGCGAGCAGCTGCACAAGGCCATGAAGAGGTATGCCCTGGTGCCTGGCACCATTGCCTTCACCG
ATGCCCACATTGAGGTGGACATCACCTATGCCGAGTACTTCGAGATGTCTGTGCGCCTGGCCGAGGCCAT
GAAGAGGTACGGCCTGAACACCAACCACCGCATCGTGGTGTGCTCTGAGAACTCTCTGCAGTTCTTCATG
CCAGTGCTGGGCGCCCTGTTCATCGGAGTGGCCGTGGCCCCTGCTAACGACATTTACAACGAGCGCGAGC
TGCTGAACAGCATGGGCATTTCTCAGCCTACCGTGGTGTTCGTGTCTAAGAAGGGCCTGCAGAAGATCCT
GAACGTGCAGAAGAAGCTGCCTATCATCCAGAAGATCATCATCATGGACTCTAAGACCGACTACCAGGGC
TTCCAGAGCATGTACACATTCGTGACATCTCATCTGCCTCCTGGCTTCAACGAGTACGACTTCGTGCCAG
AGTCTTTCGACAGGGACAAAACCATTGCCCTGATCATGAACAGCTCTGGGTCTACCGGCCTGCCTAAGGG
CGTGGCCCTGCCTCATCGCACCGCCTGTGTGCGCTTCTCTCACGCCCGCGACCCTATTTTCGGCAACCAG
ATCATCCCCGACACCGCTATTCTGAGCGTGGTGCCATTCCACCACGGCTTCGGCATGTTCACCACCCTGG
GCTACCTGATTTGCGGCTTTCGGGTGGTGCTGATGTACCGCTTCGAGGAGGAGCTGTTCCTGCGCAGCCT
GCAAGACTACAAAATTCAGTCTGCCCTGCTGGTGCCAACCCTGTTCAGCTTCTTCGCTAAGAGCACCCTG
ATCGACAAGTACGACCTGTCTAACCTGCACGAGATTGCCTCTGGCGGCGCCCCACTGTCTAAGGAGGTGG
GCGAAGCCGTGGCCAAGCGCTTTCATCTGCCAGGCATCCGCCAGGGCTACGGCCTGACCGAGACAACCAG
CGCCATTCTGATTACCCCAGAGGGCGACGACAAGCCTGGCGCCGTGGGCAAGGTGGTGCCATTCTTCGAG
GCCAAGGTGGTGGACCTGGACACCGGCAAGACCCTGGGAGTGAACCAGCGCGGCGAGCTGTGTGTGCGCG
GCCCTATGATTATGTCCGGCTACGTGAATAACCCTGAGGCCACAAACGCCCTGATCGACAAGGACGGCTG
GCTGCACTCTGGCGACATTGCCTACTGGGACGAGGACGAGCACTTCTTCATCGTGGACCGCCTGAAGTCT
CTGATCAAGTACAAGGGCTACCAGGTGGCCCCAGCCGAGCTGGAGTCTATCCTGCTGCAGCACCCTAACA
TTTTCGACGCCGGAGTGGCCGGCCTGCCCGACGACGATGCCGGCGAGCTGCCTGCCGCCGTCGTCGTGCT
GGAACACGGCAAGACCATGACCGAGAAGGAGATCGTGGACTATGTGGCCAGCCAGGTGACAACCGCCAAG
AAGCTGCGCGGCGGAGTGGTGTTCGTGGACGAGGTGCCCAAGGGCCTGACCGGCAAGCTGGACGCCCGCA
AGATCCGCGAGATCCTGATCAAGGCTAAGAAAGGCGGCAAGATCGCCGTGTAATAATTCTAGAGTCGGGG
CGGCCGGCCGCTTCGAGCAGACATGATAAGATACATTGATGAGTTTGGACAAACCACAACTAGAATGCAG
TGAAAAAAATGCTTTATTTGTGAAATTTGTGATGCTATTGCTTTATTTGTAACCATTATAAGCTGCAATA
AACAAGTTAACAACAACAATTGCATTCATTTTATGTTTCAGGTTCAGGGGGAGGTGTGGGAGGTTTTTTA
AAGCAAGTAAAACCTCTACAAATGTGGTAAAATCGATAAGGATCCAGGTGGCACTTTTCGGGGAAATGTG
CGCGGAACCCCTATTTGTTTATTTTTCTAAATACATTCAAATATGTATCCGCTCATGAGACAATAACCCT
GATAAATGCTTCAATAATATTGAAAAAGGAAGAGTATGAGTATTCAACATTTCCGTGTCGCCCTTATTCC
CTTTTTTGCGGCATTTTGCCTTCCTGTTTTTGCTCACCCAGAAACGCTGGTGAAAGTAAAAGATGCTGAA
GATCAGTTGGGTGCACGAGTGGGTTACATCGAACTGGATCTCAACAGCGGTAAGATCCTTGAGAGTTTTC
GCCCCGAAGAACGTTTTCCAATGATGAGCACTTTTAAAGTTCTGCTATGTGGCGCGGTATTATCCCGTAT
TGACGCCGGGCAAGAGCAACTCGGTCGCCGCATACACTATTCTCAGAATGACTTGGTTGAGTACTCACCA
GTCACAGAAAAGCATCTTACGGATGGCATGACAGTAAGAGAATTATGCAGTGCTGCCATAACCATGAGTG
ATAACACTGCGGCCAACTTACTTCTGACAACGATCGGAGGACCGAAGGAGCTAACCGCTTTTTTGCACAA
CATGGGGGATCATGTAACTCGCCTTGATCGTTGGGAACCGGAGCTGAATGAAGCCATACCAAACGACGAG
CGTGACACCACGATGCCTGTAGCAATGGCAACAACGTTGCGCAAACTATTAACTGGCGAACTACTTACTC
TAGCTTCCCGGCAACAATTAATAGACTGGATGGAGGCGGATAAAGTTGCAGGACCACTTCTGCGCTCGGC
CCTTCCGGCTGGCTGGTTTATTGCTGATAAATCTGGAGCCGGTGAGCGTGGGTCTCGCGGTATCATTGCA
GCACTGGGGCCAGATGGTAAGCCCTCCCGTATCGTAGTTATCTACACGACGGGGAGTCAGGCAACTATGG
ATGAACGAAATAGACAGATCGCTGAGATAGGTGCCTCACTGATTAAGCATTGGTAACTGTCAGACCAAGT
TTACTCATATATACTTTAGATTGATTTAAAACTTCATTTTTAATTTAAAAGGATCTAGGTGAAGATCCTT
TTTGATAATCTCATGACCAAAATCCCTTAACGTGAGTTTTCGTTCCACTGAGCGTCAGACCCCGTAGAAA
AGATCAAAGGATCTTCTTGAGATCCTTTTTTTCTGCGCGTAATCTGCTGCTTGCAAACAAAAAAACCACC
GCTACCAGCGGTGGTTTGTTTGCCGGATCAAGAGCTACCAACTCTTTTTCCGAAGGTAACTGGCTTCAGC
AGAGCGCAGATACCAAATACTGTTCTTCTAGTGTAGCCGTAGTTAGGCCACCACTTCAAGAACTCTGTAG
CACCGCCTACATACCTCGCTCTGCTAATCCTGTTACCAGTGGCTGCTGCCAGTGGCGATAAGTCGTGTCT
TACCGGGTTGGACTCAAGACGATAGTTACCGGATAAGGCGCAGCGGTCGGGCTGAACGGGGGGTTCGTGC
ACACAGCCCAGCTTGGAGCGAACGACCTACACCGAACTGAGATACCTACAGCGTGAGCTATGAGAAAGCG
CCACGCTTCCCGAAGGGAGAAAGGCGGACAGGTATCCGGTAAGCGGCAGGGTCGGAACAGGAGAGCGCAC
GAGGGAGCTTCCAGGGGGAAACGCCTGGTATCTTTATAGTCCTGTCGGGTTTCGCCACCTCTGACTTGAG
CGTCGATTTTTGTGATGCTCGTCAGGGGGGCGGAGCCTATGGAAAAACGCCAGCAACGCGGCCTTTTTAC
GGTTCCTGGCCTTTTGCTGGCCTTTTGCTCACATGGCTCGAC
